Addgene plasmid #197545: pEPSW1KN0032
Purpose: Level 1 gene expression cassette
Depositing lab: Nicola Patron. Depositing organization: Earlham Institute. Publication: Tuning Plant Promoters Using a Simple Split Luciferase Method to Assess Transcription Factor-DNA Interactions. Cai YM, Witham S, Patron NJ. ACS Synth Biol. 2023 Nov 17;12(11):3482-3486. doi: 10.1021/acssynbio.3c00094. Epub 2023 Oct 19. PubMed 37856867.
Backbone
  Vector backbone: pCK2
  Vector type: Synthetic Biology
Growth in bacteria
  Bacterial resistance: Kanamycin, 50 μg/mL
  Growth temperature: 37°C
  Growth strain: DH5alpha
  Copy number: High Copy
Gene/Insert
  Gene/Insert name: CaMV35s::TMV::ARF18::35sT
  Species: Synthetic
  Cloning method: Restriction Enzyme; 5′ cloning site BsaI (destroyed during cloning); 3′ cloning site BsaI (destroyed during cloning)
Terms and licenses: Academic/Nonprofit Terms; Industry Terms: Not Available to Industry
Depositor comments: Please note: Plasmid contains a C/T mixed base causing a potential S56P mutation in pVS1 RepA. This is not known to affect plasmid function. Please visit https://doi.org/10.1101/2023.02.13.528283 for bioRxiv preprint.
How to cite: pEPSW1KN0032 was a gift from Nicola Patron (Addgene plasmid # 197545 ; http://n2t.net/addgene:197545 ; RRID:Addgene_197545)
