[The description below was written by a language model from this plasmid's Addgene catalogue record and pLannotate feature annotations shown in this document.]
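Description:
pEPSW1KN0032 is a Level 1 Golden Gate-style plant expression plasmid of about 8.9 kb built in the pCK2 backbone and catalogued as a synthetic biology vector. The backbone has the layout of a binary vector. Nopaline-type left and right T-DNA border repeats flank the expression cassette. A pVS1 replicon (oriV, RepA and the StaA stability protein) is the kind used to maintain such plasmids in Agrobacterium. A high-copy ColE1/pUC-type origin with the pBR322 bom region supports propagation in E. coli. Selection in bacteria is by kanamycin through an aph(3')-Ia gene located outside the T-DNA borders, and no plant selectable marker is annotated within the T-DNA. The depositor notes a mixed base that could produce an S56P change in pVS1 RepA, which is not known to affect function.

The payload is a single transcription unit assembled through BsaI sites that were destroyed during cloning. The strong constitutive CaMV 35S promoter is followed by the tobacco mosaic virus Ω leader, which acts as a translational enhancer. Next comes the coding sequence of Arabidopsis thaliana ARF18, and the unit ends with the CaMV 35S terminator/polyadenylation signal. ARF18 is an auxin response factor, a transcription factor that binds auxin-responsive promoter elements and may act as an activator or repressor. No epitope tag or reporter fusion is annotated on the coding sequence.

The stated purpose is simply a Level 1 gene expression cassette. The associated work concerns tuning plant promoters and assessing transcription factor–DNA interactions with a split luciferase method. The plasmid therefore most plausibly supplies constitutively expressed ARF18 in plant cells, though the record does not spell out its exact experimental role.
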