Features (pLannotate 1.2.2; 15 found; start..end, strand, type, name):
     18..42      +  misc_feature   RB T-DNA repeat: right border repeat from nopaline C58 T-DNA
    382..783     +  CDS            Y4CG_SINFN (fragment): Protein inferred from homology: Swiss-Prot protein existence level 3. From Sinorhizobium fredii (strain NBRC 101917 / NGR234).
   1343..1972    +  CDS            pVS1 StaA: stability protein from the Pseudomonas plasmid pVS1 (Heeb et al., 2000)
   2401..3474    +  CDS            pVS1 RepA: replication protein from the Pseudomonas plasmid pVS1 (Heeb et al., 2000)
   3540..3734    +  rep_origin     pVS1 oriV: origin of replication for the Pseudomonas plasmid pVS1 (Heeb et al., 2000)
   3937..3976    +  CDS            rop (fragment): Rop protein, which maintains plasmids at low copy number; rop
   4078..4218    +  misc_feature   bom: basis of mobility region from pBR322
   4404..4992    -  rep_origin     ori: high-copy-number ColE1/pMB1/pBR322/pUC origin of replication
   5080..5895    -  CDS            KanR: aminoglycoside phosphotransferase; aph(3')-Ia; confers resistance to kanamycin in bacteria or G418 (Geneticin®) in eukaryotes
   6328..6352    +  misc_feature   LB T-DNA repeat: left border repeat from nopaline C58 T-DNA
   6456..6801    +  promoter       CaMV 35S promoter: strong constitutive promoter from cauliflower mosaic virus
   6753..6799    +  promoter       minimal CaMV 35S promoter: minimal 35S promoter from cauliflower mosaic virus
   6830..6883    +  misc_feature   TMV Ω: translational enhancer from the tobacco mosaic virus 5'-leader sequence (Gallie et al., 1988)
   6892..8697    +  CDS            ARF18: ARFR_ARATH - Experimental evidence at protein level: Swiss-Prot protein existence level 1. Auxin response factors (ARFs) are transcriptional factors that bind specifically to the DNA sequence 5'-TGTCTC-3' found in the auxin-responsive promoter elements (AuxREs). Could act as transcriptional activator or repressor. Formation of heterodimers with Aux/IAA proteins may alter their ability to modulate early auxin response genes expression. From Arabidopsis thaliana (Mouse-ear cress).
   8735..8909    +  polyA_signal   CaMV poly(A) signal: cauliflower mosaic virus polyadenylation signal
>Addgene plasmid #197545 | pEPSW1KN0032 | addgene full sequence | sequence record 387003 | Addgene NGS Result
ATACTGAAGAGCAATTCTGACAGGATATATTGGCGGGTAAACCTAAGAGAAAAGAGCGTTTATTAGAATA
ATCGGATATTTAAAAGGGCGTGAAAAGGTTTATCCGTTCGTCCATTTGTATGTGCATGCCAACCACAGGG
TTCCCCTCGGGATCAAAGTACTTTGATCCAACCCCTCCGCTGCTATAGTGCAGTCGGCTTCTGACGTTCA
GTGCAGCCGTCATCTGAAAACGACATGTCGCACAAGTCCTAAGTTACGCGACAGGCTGCCGCCCTGCCCT
TTTCCTGGCGTTTTCTTGTCGCGTGTTTTAGTCGCATAAAGTAGAATACTTGCGACTAGAACCGGAGACA
TTACGCCATGAACAAGAGCGCCGCCGCTGGCCTGCTGGGCTATGCCCGCGTCAGCACCGACGACCAGGAC
TTGACCAACCAACGGGCCGAACTGCACGCGGCCGGCTGCACCAAGCTGTTTTCCGAGAAGATCACCGGCA
CCAGGCGCGACCGCCCGGAGCTGGCCAGGATGCTTGACCACCTACGCCCTGGCGACGTTGTGACAGTGAC
CAGGCTAGACCGCCTGGCCCGCAGCACCCGCGACCTACTGGACATTGCCGAGCGCATCCAGGAGGCCGGC
GCGGGCCTGCGTAGCCTGGCAGAGCCGTGGGCCGACACCACCACGCCGGCCGGCCGCATGGTGTTGACCG
TGTTCGCCGGCATTGCCGAGTTCGAGCGTTCCCTAATCATCGACCGCACCCGGAGCGGGCGCGAGGCCGC
CAAGGCCCGAGGCGTGAAGTTTGGCCCCCGCCCTACCCTCACCCCGGCACAGATCGCGCACGCCCGCGAG
CTGATCGACCAGGAAGGCCGCACCGTGAAAGAGGCGGCTGCACTGCTTGGCGTGCATCGCTCGACCCTGT
ACCGCGCACTTGAGCGCAGCGAGGAAGTGACGCCCACCGAGGCCAGGCGGCGCGGTGCCTTCCGTGAGGA
CGCATTGACCGAGGCCGACGCCCTGGCGGCCGCCGAGAATGAACGCCAAGAGGAACAAGCATGAAACCGC
ACCAGGACGGCCAGGACGAACCGTTTTTCATTACCGAAGAGATCGAGGCGGAGATGATCGCGGCCGGGTA
CGTGTTCGAGCCGCCCGCGCACCTCTCAACCGTGCGGCTGCATGAAATCCTGGCCGGTTTGTCTGATGCC
AAGCTGGCGGCCTGGCCGGCCAGCTTGGCCGCTGAAGAAACCGAGCGCCGCCGTCTAAAAAGGTGATGTG
TATTTGAGTAAAACAGCTTGCGTCATGCGGTCGCTGCGTATATGATGCGATGAGTAAATAAACAAATACG
CAAGGGGAACGCATGAAGGTTATCGCTGTACTTAACCAGAAAGGCGGGTCAGGCAAGACGACCATCGCAA
CCCATCTAGCCCGCGCCCTGCAACTCGCCGGGGCCGATGTTCTGTTAGTCGATTCCGATCCCCAGGGCAG
TGCCCGCGATTGGGCGGCCGTGCGGGAAGATCAACCGCTAACCGTTGTCGGCATCGACCGCCCGACGATT
GACCGCGACGTGAAGGCCATCGGCCGGCGCGACTTCGTAGTGATCGACGGAGCGCCCCAGGCGGCGGACT
TGGCTGTGTCCGCGATCAAGGCAGCCGACTTCGTGCTGATTCCGGTGCAGCCAAGCCCTTACGACATATG
GGCCACCGCCGACCTGGTGGAGCTGGTTAAGCAGCGCATTGAGGTCACGGATGGAAGGCTACAAGCGGCC
TTTGTCGTGTCGCGGGCGATCAAAGGCACGCGCATCGGCGGTGAGGTTGCCGAGGCGCTGGCCGGGTACG
AGCTGCCCATTCTTGAGTCCCGTATCACGCAGCGCGTGAGCTACCCAGGCACTGCCGCCGCCGGCACAAC
CGTTCTTGAATCAGAACCCGAGGGCGACGCTGCCCGCGAGGTCCAGGCGCTGGCCGCTGAAATTAAATCA
AAACTCATTTGAGTTAATGAGGTAAAGAGAAAATGAGCAAAAGCACAAACACGCTAAGTGCCGGCCGTCC
GAGCGCACGCAGCAGCAAGGCTGCAACGTTGGCCAGCCTGGCAGACACGCCAGCCATGAAGCGGGTCAAC
TTTCAGTTGCCGGCGGAGGATCACACCAAGCTGAAGATGTACGCGGTACGCCAAGGCAAGACCATTACCG
AGCTGCTATCTGAATACATCGCGCAGCTACCAGAGTAAATGAGCAAATGAATAAATGAGTAGATGAATTT
TAGCGGCTAAAGGAGGCGGCATGGAAAATCAAGAACAACCAGGCACCGACGCCGTGGAATGCCCCATGTG
TGGAGGAACGGGCGGTTGGCCAGGCGTAAGCGGCTGGGTTGCCTGCCGGCCCTGCAATGGCACTGGAACC
CCCAAGCCCGAGGAATCGGCGTGAGCGGTCGCAAACCATCCGGCCCGGTACAAATCGGCGCGGCGCTGGG
TGATGACCTGGTGGAGAAGTTGAAGGCCGCGCAGGCCGCCCAGCGGCAACGCATCGAGGCAGAAGCACGC
CCCGGTGAATCGTGGCAAGCGGCCGCTGATCGAATCCGCAAAGAAYCCCGGCAACCGCCGGCAGCCGGTG
CGCCGTCGATTAGGAAGCCGCCCAAGGGCGACGAGCAACCAGATTTTTTCGTTCCGATGCTCTATGACGT
GGGCACCCGCGATAGTCGCAGCATCATGGACGTGGCCGTTTTCCGTCTGTCGAAGCGTGACCGACGAGCT
GGCGAGGTGATCCGCTACGAGCTTCCAGACGGGCACGTAGAGGTTTCCGCAGGGCCGGCCGGCATGGCCA
GTGTGTGGGATTACGACCTGGTACTGATGGCGGTTTCCCATCTAACCGAATCCATGAACCGATACCGGGA
AGGGAAGGGAGACAAGCCCGGCCGCGTGTTCCGTCCACACGTTGCGGACGTACTCAAGTTCTGCCGGCGA
GCCGATGGCGGAAAGCAGAAAGACGACCTGGTAGAAACCTGCATTCGGTTAAACACCACGCACGTTGCCA
TGCAGCGTACGAAGAAGGCCAAGAACGGCCGCCTGGTGACGGTATCCGAGGGTGAAGCCTTGATTAGCCG
CTACAAGATCGTAAAGAGCGAAACCGGGCGGCCGGAGTACATCGAGATCGAGCTAGCTGATTGGATGTAC
CGCGAGATCACAGAAGGCAAGAACCCGGACGTGCTGACGGTTCACCCCGATTACTTTTTGATCGATCCCG
GCATCGGCCGTTTTCTCTACCGCCTGGCACGCCGCGCCGCAGGCAAGGCAGAAGCCAGATGGTTGTTCAA
GACGATCTACGAACGCAGTGGCAGCGCCGGAGAGTTCAAGAAGTTCTGTTTCACCGTGCGCAAGCTGATC
GGGTCAAATGACCTGCCGGAGTACGATTTGAAGGAGGAGGCGGGGCAGGCTGGCCCGATCCTAGTCATGC
GCTACCGCAACCTGATCGAGGGCGAAGCATCCGCCGGTTCCTAATGTACGGAGCAGATGCTAGGGCAAAT
TGCCCTAGCAGGGGAAAAAGGTCGAAAAGGACTCTTTCCTGTGGATAGCACGTACATTGGGAACCCAAAG
CCGTACATTGGGAACCGGAACCCGTACATTGGGAACCCAAAGCCGTACATTGGGAACCGGTCACACATGT
AAGTGACTGATATAAAAGAGAAAAAAGGCGATTTTTCCGCCTAAAACTCTTTAAAACTTATTAAAACTCT
TAAAACCCGCCTGGCCTGTGCATAACTGTCTGGCCAGCGCACAGCCGAAGTGCTGCAAAAAGCGCCTACC
CTTCGGTCGCTGCGCTCCCTACGCCCCGCCGCTTCGCGTCGGCCTATCGCGGCCGCTGGCCGCTCAAAAA
TGGCTGGCCTACGGCCAGGCAATCTACCAGGGCGCGGACAAGCCGCGCCGTCGCCACTCGACCGCCGGCG
CCCACATCAAGGCACCCTGCCTCGCGCGTTTCGGTGATGACGGTGAAAACCTCTGACACATGCAGCTCCC
GGTGACGGTCACAGCTTGTCTGTAAGCGGATGCCGGGAGCAGACAAGCCCGTCAGGGCGCGTCAGCGGGT
GTTGGCGGGTGTCGGGGCGCAGCCATGACCCAGTCACGTAGCGATAGCGGAGTGTATACTGGCTTAACTA
TGCGGCATCAGAGCAGATTGTACTGAGAGTGCACCATATGCGGTGTGAAATACCGCACAGATGCGTAAGG
AGAAAATACCGCATCAGGCGCTCATCCGCTTCCTCGCTCACTGACTCGCTGCGCTCGGTCGTTCGGCTGC
GGCGAGCGGTATCAGCTCACTCAAAGGCGGTAATACGGTTATCCACAGAATCAGGGGATAACGCAGGAAA
GAACATGTGAGCAAAAGGCCAGCAAAAGGCCAGGAACCGTAAAAAGGCCGCGTTGCTGGCGTTTTTCCAT
AGGCTCCGCCCCCCTGACGAGCATCACAAAAATCGACGCTCAAGTCAGAGGTGGCGAAACCCGACAGGAC
TATAAAGATACCAGGCGTTTCCCCCTGGAAGCTCCCTCGTGCGCTCTCCTGTTCCGACCCTGCCGCTTAC
CGGATACCTGTCCGCCTTTCTCCCTTCGGGAAGCGTGGCGCTTTCTCATAGCTCACGCTGTAGGTATCTC
AGTTCGGTGTAGGTCGTTCGCTCCAAGCTGGGCTGTGTGCACGAACCCCCCGTTCAGCCCGACCGCTGCG
CCTTATCCGGTAACTATCGTCTTGAGTCCAACCCGGTAAGACACGACTTATCGCCACTGGCAGCAGCCAC
TGGTAACAGGATTAGCAGAGCGAGGTATGTAGGCGGTGCTACAGAGTTCTTGAAGTGGTGGCCTAACTAC
GGCTACACTAGAAGGACAGTATTTGGTATCTGCGCTCTGCTGAAGCCAGTTACCTTCGGAAAAAGAGTTG
GTAGCTCTTGATCCGGCAAACAAACCACCGCTGGTAGCGGTGGTTTTTTTGTTTGCAAGCAGCAGATTAC
GCGCAGAAAAAAAGGATCTCAAGAAGATCCTTTGATCTTTTCTACGGGGTCTGACGCTCAGTGGAACGAA
AACTCACGTTAAGGGATTTTGGTCATGCATTCTAGGTGATTAGAAAAACTCATCGAGCATCAAATGAAAC
TGCAATTTATTCATATCAGGATTATCAATACCATATTTTTGAAAAAGCCGTTTCTGTAATGAAGGAGAAA
ACTCACCGAGGCAGTTCCATAGGATGGCAAGATCCTGGTATCGGTCTGCGATTCCGACTCGTCCAACATC
AATACAACCTATTAATTTCCCCTCGTCAAAAATAAGGTTATCAAGTGAGAAATCACCATGAGTGACGACT
GAATCCGGTGAGAATGGCAAAAGTTTATGCATTTCTTTCCAGACTTGTTCAACAGGCCAGCCATTACGCT
CGTCATCAAAATCACTCGCATCAACCAAACCGTTATTCATTCGTGATTGCGCCTGAGCGAGTCGAAATAC
GCGATCGCTGTTAAAAGGACAATTACAAACAGGAATCGAATGCAACCGGCGCAGGAACACTGCCAGCGCA
TCAACAATATTTTCACCTGAATCAGGATATTCTTCTAATACCTGGAATGCTGTTTTCCCTGGGATCGCAG
TGGTGAGTAACCATGCATCATCAGGAGTACGGATAAAATGCTTGATGGTCGGAAGAGGCATAAATTCCGT
CAGCCAGTTTAGTCTGACCATCTCATCTGTAACATCATTGGCAACGCTACCTTTGCCATGTTTCAGAAAC
AACTCTGGCGCATCGGGCTTCCCATACAATCGGTAGATTGTCGCACCTGATTGCCCGACATTATCGCGAG
CCCATTTATACCCATATAAATCAGCATCCATGTTGGAATTTAATCGCGGCCTTGAGCAAGACGTTTCCCG
TTGAATATGGCTCATAACAGAACTTATTATTTCCTTCCTCTTTTCTACAGTATTTAAAGATACCCCAAGA
AGCTAATTATAACAAGACGAACTCCAATTCACTGTTCCTTGCATTCTAAAACCTTAAATACCAGAAAACA
GCTTTTTCAAAGTTGTTTTCAAAGTTGGCGTATAACATAGTATCGACGGAGCCGATTTTGAAACCGCGGT
GATCACAGGCAGCAACGCTCTGTCATCGTTACAATCAACATGCTACCCTCCGCGAGATCATCCGTGTTTC
AAACCCGGCAGCTTAGTTGCCGTTCTTCCGAATAGCATCGGTAACATGAGCAAAGTCTGCCGCCTTACAA
CGGCTCTCCCGCTGACGCCGTCCCGGACTGATGGGCTGCCTGTATCGAGTGGTGATTTTGTGCCGAGCTG
CCGGTCGGGGAGCTGTTGGCTGGCTGGTGGCAGGATATATTGTGGTGTAAACATAACGAATTGCTCTTCA
GCAAGGAGGTCAACATGGTGGAGCACGACACTCTGGTCTACTCCAAAAATGTCAAAGATACAGTCTCAGA
AGATCAAAGGGCTATTGAGACTTTTCAACAAAGGATAATTTCGGGAAACCTCCTCGGATTCCATTGCCCA
GCTATCTGTCACTTCATCGAAAGGACAGTAGAAAAGGAAGGTGGCTCCTACAAATGCCATCATTGCGATA
AAGGAAAGGCTATCATTCAAGATCTCTCTGCCGACAGTGGTCCCAAAGATGGACCCCCACCCACGAGGAG
CATCGTGGAAAAAGAAGAGGTTCCAACCACGTCTACAAAGCAAGTGGATTGATGTGACATCTCCACTGAC
GTAAGGGATGACGCACAATCCCACTATCCTTCGCAAGACCCTTCCTCTATATAAGGAAGTTCATTTCATT
TGGAGAGGACACGCTCGAGTATAAGAGCTCATTTTTACAACAATTACCAACAACAACAAACAACAAACAA
CATTACAATTACATTTACAATTATCGATACAATGGCGAGTGTTGAAGGTGATGATGATTTCGGAAGTTCT
TCGTCAAGGTCTTATCAAGATCAACTATACACAGAGCTATGGAAAGTTTGTGCAGGTCCATTAGTGGAAG
TTCCTCGTGCTCAAGAGAGAGTTTTCTACTTCCCTCAGGGTCACATGGAACAACTTGTGGCGTCAACTAA
TCAAGGAATCAATTCAGAAGAAATACCTGTTTTTGATCTTCCTCCAAAGATACTTTGTCGAGTTCTTGAT
GTCACTTTAAAGGCGGAGCATGAAACAGATGAGGTTTACGCTCAGATCACATTACAACCAGAGGAAGATC
AAAGTGAACCAACAAGTCTTGATCCACCTATTGTTGGACCAACTAAGCAAGAGTTTCATTCGTTTGTTAA
GATTTTAACGGCTTCAGATACAAGCACTCATGGTGGATTCTCTGTTCTTCGTAAACACGCCACTGAATGC
TTGCCTTCTTTGGATATGACACAAGCTACTCCTACTCAAGAACTTGTGACTAGAGATCTTCATGGCTTTG
AATGGAGGTTTAAGCATATATTCAGAGGACAACCACGGAGGCATTTGCTTACTACGGGTTGGAGTACATT
TGTATCCTCGAAAAGACTTGTAGCTGGAGATGCTTTTGTGTTCTTGAGGGGTGAGAATGGGGATTTACGG
GTTGGAGTGAGACGATTAGCTCGGCATCAAAGCACAATGCCTACTTCGGTTATTTCAAGTCAGAGCATGC
ATTTGGGAGTTCTTGCTACAGCTTCTCATGCTGTGCGTACAACAACAATCTTTGTTGTCTTTTACAAGCC
TAGGATAAGCCAATTCATAGTTGGGGTGAACAAGTATATGGAAGCTATAAAGCATGGATTTTCTCTCGGT
ACCCGATTCAGAATGAGGTTTGAAGGAGAAGAGTCTCCTGAGAGAATATTTACTGGTACGATTGTGGGAA
GTGGAGATCTATCTTCACAATGGCCAGCTTCTAAATGGAGGTCATTGCAGGTACAATGGGATGAGCCAAC
AACAGTTCAAAGACCAGATAAAGTCTCACCATGGGAGATAGAGCCTTTCTTGGCAACTTCCCCAATTTCA
ACTCCTGCTCAACAACCACAATCGAAATGCAAGCGGTCAAGACCCATCGAGCCATCAGTTAAAACACCAG
CCCCACCTAGTTTCTTGTACAGCCTCCCTCAGAGCCAAGATTCCATTAATGCATCCCTTAAACTGTTTCA
AGATCCATCACTTGAGAGAATTTCAGGTGGATACTCCTCAAACAACAGCTTCAAACCCGAGACTCCTCCT
CCTCCAACGAATTGTAGCTATAGGTTGTTTGGATTTGATCTCACAAGCAATTCTCCTGCTCCAATCCCTC
AAGACAAGCAACCGATGGATACTTGTGGAGCTGCCAAGTGTCAAGAACCCATCACTCCAACCTCAATGAG
TGAGCAGAAGAAGCAACAAACATCAAGAAGTCGAACTAAAGTGCAAATGCAAGGCATTGCGGTTGGTCGT
GCGGTTGATTTAACACTGTTGAAATCTTACGATGAACTGATTGATGAGCTTGAGGAGATGTTTGAGATTC
AAGGACAGCTTCTTGCCCGAGACAAATGGATCGTTGTCTTCACTGATGATGAAGGAGATATGATGCTTGC
TGGTGATGATCCGTGGAATGAGTTTTGCAAGATGGCAAAGAAGATATTTATATATTCGAGCGATGAGGTT
AAGAAAATGACAACGAAACTGAAGATTTCTTCGTCGTTAGAGAATGAGGAATATGGTAATGAATCATTCG
AAAATCGTAGTAGGGGGTGAGCTTCTCTAGCTAGAGTCGATCGACAAGCTCGAGTTTCTCCATAATAATG
TGTGAGTAGTTCCCAGATAAGGGAATTAGGGTTCCTATAGGGTTTCGCTCATGTGTTGAGCATATAAGAA
ACCCTTAGTATGTATTTGTATTTGTAAAATACTTCTATCAATAAAATTTCTAATTCCTAAAACCAAAATC
CAGTACTAAAATCCAGATCGCT
